Addgene plasmid #159881: pCFJ2259 - Intron GG2 - 900 bp
Purpose: Golden Gate compatible intron with PATCs for reduced germline silencing
Depositing lab: Christian Froekjaer-Jensen. Depositing organization: King Abdullah University of Science and Technology (KAUST). Publication: Engineering rules that minimize germline silencing of transgenes in simple extrachromosomal arrays in C. elegans. Aljohani MD, El Mouridi S, Priyadarshini M, Vargas-Velazquez AM, Frokjaer-Jensen C. Nat Commun. 2020 Dec 9;11(1):6300. doi: 10.1038/s41467-020-19898-0. PubMed 33298957.
Backbone
  Vector backbone: pDONR221
  Vector type: Worm Expression
Growth in bacteria
  Bacterial resistance: Kanamycin, 50 μg/mL
  Growth temperature: 37°C
  Growth strain: DH5alpha
  Copy number: High Copy
Gene/Insert
  Gene/Insert name: Intron GG2 - 900 bp
  Species: C. elegans (nematode)
  Mutation: Not applicable
  Cloning method: Gateway Cloning
Terms and licenses: Academic/Nonprofit Terms; Industry Terms: Not Available to Industry
Depositor comments: See www.wormbuilder.org for more information.
How to cite: pCFJ2259 - Intron GG2 - 900 bp was a gift from Christian Froekjaer-Jensen (Addgene plasmid # 159881 ; http://n2t.net/addgene:159881 ; RRID:Addgene_159881)
