[The description below was written by a language model from this plasmid's Addgene catalogue record and pLannotate feature annotations shown in this document.]
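Description:
pCFJ2259 - Intron GG2 - 900 bp is a small (about 3.5 kb) Gateway entry-type clone built on the pDONR221 backbone. It serves as a parts plasmid for C. elegans transgene engineering rather than as a complete expression vector. It is propagated in E. coli at high copy from a ColE1/pUC-type origin and selected with kanamycin through an aminoglycoside phosphotransferase (KanR) gene. The other annotated backbone elements are typical of pDONR vectors: rrnB T1 and T2 transcription terminators upstream of the cloning site, which insulate the insert from read-through transcription, a T7 promoter next to attL2, and short lacI and lacZα fragments that are vector remnants with no evident function here.

The payload lies between the attL1 and attL2 recombination sites, which are spaced roughly 1 kb apart. This fits the catalogued insert, a 900 bp C. elegans intron. The feature table does not annotate the intron itself, so its internal structure is known only from the catalogue description. According to the record, the intron contains PATCs (periodic A/T clusters), a non-coding sequence motif associated with resistance to germline silencing in the worm. The intron is also Golden Gate compatible, which implies it can be excised with a type IIS enzyme and ligated into a coding sequence. The specific enzyme and overhangs are not stated, nor is the precise meaning of the "GG2" designation. No promoter, coding gene or 3' UTR for worm expression is recorded.

The intended use is to insert this PATC-rich intron into transgenes to reduce their silencing in the C. elegans germline. The associated work concerns expression from simple extrachromosomal arrays.
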