Features (pLannotate 1.2.2; 9 found; start..end, strand, type, name):
    121..213     +  CDS            lacI (fragment): lac repressor; lacI; The lac repressor binds to the lac operator to inhibit transcription in E. coli. This inhibition can be relieved by adding lactose or isopropyl-β-D-thiogalactopyranoside (IPTG).
    268..295     -  terminator     rrnB T2 terminator: transcription terminator T2 from the E. coli rrnB gene
    427..470     +  terminator     rrnB T1 terminator: Escherichia coli rrnB; transcription terminator T1 from the E. coli rrnB gene
    517..553     -  CDS            lacZα (fragment): LacZα fragment of β-galactosidase; lacZ fragment
    569..668     +  protein_bind   attL1: mutant version of attL; recombination site for the Gateway® LR reaction LR Clonase™
   1642..1741    -  protein_bind   attL2: mutant version of attL; recombination site for the Gateway® LR reaction LR Clonase™
   1759..1777    -  promoter       T7 promoter: promoter for bacteriophage T7 RNA polymerase
   1911..2720    +  CDS            KanR: aminoglycoside phosphotransferase; aph(3')-Ia; confers resistance to kanamycin in bacteria or G418 (Geneticin®) in eukaryotes
   2867..3455    +  rep_origin     ori: high-copy-number ColE1/pMB1/pBR322/pUC origin of replication
>Addgene plasmid #159881 | pCFJ2259 - Intron GG2 - 900 bp | addgene full sequence | sequence record 319156 | Addgene NGS Result
CTTTCCTGCGTTATCCCCTGATTCTGTGGATAACCGTATTACCGCCTTTGAGTGAGCTGATACCGCTCGC
CGCAGCCGAACGACCGAGCGCAGCGAGTCAGTGAGCGAGGAAGCGGAAGAGCGCCCAATACGCAAACCGC
CTCTCCCCGCGCGTTGGCCGATTCATTAATGCAGCTGGCACGACAGGTTTCCCGACTGGAAAGCGGGCAG
TGAGCGCAACGCAATTAATACGCGTACCGCTAGCCAGGAAGAGTTTGTAGAAACGCAAAAAGGCCATCCG
TCAGGATGGCCTTCTGCTTAGTTTGATGCCTGGCAGTTTATGGCGGGCGTCCTGCCCGCCACCCTCCGGG
CCGTTGCTTCACAACGTTCAAATCCGCTCCCGGCGGATTTGTCCTACTCAGGAGAGCGTTCACCGACAAA
CAACAGATAAAACGAAAGGCCCAGTCTTCCGACTGAGCCTTTCGTTTTATTTGATGCCTGGCAGTTCCCT
ACTCTCGCGTTAACGCTAGCATGGATGTTTTCCCAGTCACGACGTTGTAAAACGACGGCCAGTCTTAAGC
TCGGGCCCCAAATAATGATTTTATTTTGACTGATAGTGACCTGTTCGTTGCAACAAATTGATGAGCAATG
CTTTTTTATAATGCCAACTTTGTACAAAAAAGCAGGCTGGTCTCAATGTACGCGATTTCTCGGCGAAAAA
ATGGACTTTTTTGCTCAAAAACTGAATTTTTCAGCTTTTTTTGCACTGAAAATGCTGAAAATTGGTTTTT
TTGCTGAAAATTCACCGAAAAAAGCTGAAAATATTGCAGAAATCGACGAAAAATGCCTTTTTTGCTGAAA
TTTCAGCCAGAAAATTGTTCAGAATCGCAATTTCCTGCCAAAATCGACGTTTTTCGGCGAAAATTGGTAG
ATTTTGAACCGAAAATTGTGAAAAATGGACTTTTTTGCTCAAAAACAGACTTTTTGAGCTTTTTTCACAC
TGAAAATGGTGGAAAATTGGATTTTCCAGCAGAAAATTCGGAAATTTTCAATTTTTGGCGGAAATTTGAC
GAAAAATATATGAAAAACACCGATTTTTGTCTGAAAAAGTTCAAAAGCCGAAAAATTGGCCAAAAATCTC
CAAAATCGGACTTTTCTGGCGTTTTTCGTGGAAAAATTGAAATTTTTTTGAAAAATTGAGCAAAAATCGC
CGAAAAACCGCTAAAAAAACTGCCGAAATTGGCAATTTTGAGCTTAAAAAAACTTGAAAAATGCTCAAAA
TTACCCAATTTTCACCGGAAATTGAGCTAAAATCGTCGAAAAAGACTGAATTTTCAATTTTTAGCTGAAA
ATCTGCCTATTTTCGGCTAAAATTGCTTTAAAAACATTAAAATTCAAATTTTTTGGCTAAAAATACTCAG
ATTGCCCTTTTTTTTCTCCAAAAATGACAAAAAAAAAATCAATCAGAAAAATGCGATTTTTTTTACAAAA
ATTGGCTTCAAAACGTCTAAATTCTCCCTAATTTTTGCTGCTGAAAATTGTGCAAAAATCACCGAAAAAT
GACGATTTTAGGCTGAAAATCTTCAAAAAAAGCTCAAAATTCCCCACTTTTCACCGGAAAAAGACGAAAA
AAGCTCCAAATTTATCGATTAACAAGAGACCACCCAGCTTTCTTGTACAAAGTTGGCATTATAAGAAAGC
ATTGCTTATCAATTTGTTGCAACGAACAGGTCACTATCAGTCAAAATAAAATCATTATTTGCCATCCAGC
TGATATCCCCTATAGTGAGTCGTATTACATGGTCATAGCTGTTTCCTGGCAGCTCTGGCCCGTGTCTCAA
AATCTCTGATGTTACATTGCACAAGATAAAAATATATCATCATGAACAATAAAACTGTCTGCTTACATAA
ACAGTAATACAAGGGGTGTTATGAGCCATATTCAACGGGAAACGTCGAGGCCGCGATTAAATTCCAACAT
GGATGCTGATTTATATGGGTATAAATGGGCTCGCGATAATGTCGGGCAATCAGGTGCGACAATCTATCGC
TTGTATGGGAAGCCCGATGCGCCAGAGTTGTTTCTGAAACATGGCAAAGGTAGCGTTGCCAATGATGTTA
CAGATGAGATGGTCAGACTAAACTGGCTGACGGAATTTATGCCTCTTCCGACCATCAAGCATTTTATCCG
TACTCCTGATGATGCATGGTTACTCACCACTGCGATCCCCGGAAAAACAGCATTCCAGGTATTAGAAGAA
TATCCTGATTCAGGTGAAAATATTGTTGATGCGCTGGCAGTGTTCCTGCGCCGGTTGCATTCGATTCCTG
TTTGTAATTGTCCTTTTAACAGCGATCGCGTATTTCGCCTCGCTCAGGCGCAATCACGAATGAATAACGG
TTTGGTTGATGCGAGTGATTTTGATGACGAGCGTAATGGCTGGCCTGTTGAACAAGTCTGGAAAGAAATG
CATAAACTTTTGCCATTCTCACCGGATTCAGTCGTCACTCATGGTGATTTCTCACTTGATAACCTTATTT
TTGACGAGGGGAAATTAATAGGTTGTATTGATGTTGGACGAGTCGGAATCGCAGACCGATACCAGGATCT
TGCCATCCTATGGAACTGCCTCGGTGAGTTTTCTCCTTCATTACAGAAACGGCTTTTTCAAAAATATGGT
ATTGATAATCCTGATATGAATAAATTGCAGTTTCATTTGATGCTCGATGAGTTTTTCTAATCAGAATTGG
TTAATTGGTTGTAACACTGGCAGAGCATTACGCTGACTTGACGGGACGGCGCAAGCTCATGACCAAAATC
CCTTAACGTGAGTTACGCGTCGTTCCACTGAGCGTCAGACCCCGTAGAAAAGATCAAAGGATCTTCTTGA
GATCCTTTTTTTCTGCGCGTAATCTGCTGCTTGCAAACAAAAAAACCACCGCTACCAGCGGTGGTTTGTT
TGCCGGATCAAGAGCTACCAACTCTTTTTCCGAAGGTAACTGGCTTCAGCAGAGCGCAGATACCAAATAC
TGTTCTTCTAGTGTAGCCGTAGTTAGGCCACCACTTCAAGAACTCTGTAGCACCGCCTACATACCTCGCT
CTGCTAATCCTGTTACCAGTGGCTGCTGCCAGTGGCGATAAGTCGTGTCTTACCGGGTTGGACTCAAGAC
GATAGTTACCGGATAAGGCGCAGCGGTCGGGCTGAACGGGGGGTTCGTGCACACAGCCCAGCTTGGAGCG
AACGACCTACACCGAACTGAGATACCTACAGCGTGAGCTATGAGAAAGCGCCACGCTTCCCGAAGGGAGA
AAGGCGGACAGGTATCCGGTAAGCGGCAGGGTCGGAACAGGAGAGCGCACGAGGGAGCTTCCAGGGGGAA
ACGCCTGGTATCTTTATAGTCCTGTCGGGTTTCGCCACCTCTGACTTGAGCGTCGATTTTTGTGATGCTC
GTCAGGGGGGCGGAGCCTATGGAAAAACGCCAGCAACGCGGCCTTTTTACGGTTCCTGGCCTTTTGCTGG
CCTTTTGCTCACATGTT
